>Addgene plasmid #68062 | pMpGWB100 | depositor full sequence | sequence record 118619 | pMpGWB100 sequence 9502 bps
TTTCACGCCCTTTTAAATATCCGATTATTCTAATAAACGCTCTTTTCTCTTAGGTTTACCCGCCAATATA
TCCTGTCAAACACTGATAGTTTAAACTGAAGGCGGGAAACGACAATCTGATCCAAGCTCAAGCTGCTCTA
GCATTCGCCATTCAGGCTGCGCAACTGTTGGGAAGGGCGATCGGTGCGGGCCTCTTCGCTATTACGCCAG
CTGGCGAAAGGGGGATGTGCTGCAAGGCGATTAAGTTGGGTAACGCCAGGGTTTTCCCAGTCACGACGTT
GTAAAACGACGGCCAGTGCCAAGCTTGCATGCCTGCAGGTCGACTCTAGAGGATCCCCGGGTACCGAGCT
CGAATTTCCCCGATCGTTCAAACATTTGGCAATAAAGTTTCTTAAGATTGAATCCTGTTGCCGGTCTTGC
GATGATTATCATATAATTTCTGTTGAATTACGTTAAGCATGTAATAATTAACATGTAATGCATGACGTTA
TTTATGAGATGGGTTTTTATGATTAGAGTCCCGCAATTATACATTTAATACGCGATAGAAAACAAAATAT
AGCGCGCAAACTAGGATAAATTATCGCGCGCGGTGTCATCTATGTTACTAGATCGGGAATTGGTTCCGGA
ACCAATTCGTAATCATGGTCATAGCTGTTTCCTGTGTGAAATTGTTATCCGCTCACAATTCCACACAACA
TACGAGCCGGAAGCATAAAGTGTAAAGCCTGGGGTGCCTAATGAGTGAGCTAACTCACATTAGGCTGAAT
TAGGCGCGCCTATTTCTGAATTCAACACATTGCGGACGTTTTTAATGTACTGAATTAACGCCGAATTAAT
TCGGGGGATCTGGATTTTAGTACTGGATTTTGGTTTTAGGAATTAGAAATTTTATTGATAGAAGTATTTT
ACAAATACAAATACATACTAAGGGTTTCTTATATGCTCAACACATGAGCGAAACCCTATAGGAACCCTAA
TTCCCTTATCTGGGAACTACTCACACATTATTATGGAGAAACTCGAGCTTGTCGATCGACAGATCCCGGT
CGGCATCTACTCTATTTCTTTGCCCTCGGACGAGTGCTGGGGCGTCGGTTTCCACTATCGGCGAGTACTT
CTACACAGCCATCGGTCCAGACGGCCGCGCTTCTGCGGGCGATTTGTGTACGCCCGACAGTCCCGGCTCC
GGATCGGACGATTGCGTCGCATCGACCCTGCGCCCAAGCTGCATCATCGAAATTGCCGTCAACCAAGCTC
TGATAGAGTTGGTCAAGACCAATGCGGAGCATATACGCCCGGAGTCGTGGCGATCCTGCAAGCTCCGGAT
GCCTCCGCTCGAAGTAGCGCGTCTGCTGCTCCATACAAGCCAACCACGGCCTCCAGAAGAAGATGTTGGC
GACCTCGTATTGGGAATCCCCGAACATCGCCTCGCTCCAGTCAATGACCGCTGTTATGCGGCCATTGTCC
GTCAGGACATTGTTGGAGCCGAAATCCGCGTGCACGAGGTGCCGGACTTCGGGGCAGTCCTCGGCCCAAA
GCATCAGCTCATCGAGAGCCTGCGCGACGGACGCACTGACGGTGTCGTCCATCACAGTTTGCCAGTGATA
CACATGGGGATCAGCAATCGCGCATATGAAATCACGCCATGTAGTGTATTGACCGATTCCTTGCGGTCCG
AATGGGCCGAACCCGCTCGTCTGGCTAAGATCGGCCGCAGCGATCGCATCCATAGCCTCCGCGACCGGTT
GTAGAACAGCGGGCAGTTCGGTTTCAGGCAGGTCTTGCAACGTGACACCCTGTGAACGGCGGGAGATGCA
ATAGGTCAGGCTCTCGCTAAACTCCCCAATGTCAAGCACTTCCGGAATCGGGAGCGCGGCCGATGCAAAG
TGCCGATAAACATAACGATCTTTGTAGAAACCATCGGCGCAGCTATTTACCCGCAGGACATATCCACGCC
CTCCTACATCGAAGCTGAAAGCACGAGATTCTTCGCCCTCCGAGAGCTGCATCAGGTCGGAGACGCTGTC
GAACTTTTCGATCAGAAACTTCTCGACAGACGTCGCGGTGAGTTCAGGCTTTTTCATATCTCATTGCCCC
CCGGATCTGCGAAAGCTCGAGAGAGATAGATTTGTAGAGAGAGACTGGTGATTTCAGCGTGTCCTCTCCA
AATGAAATGAACTTCCTTATATAGAGGAAGGTCTTGCGAAGGATAGTGGGATTGTGCGTCATCCCTTACG
TCAGTGGAGATATCACATCAATCCACTTGCTTTGAAGACGTGGTTGGAACGTCTTCTTTTTCCACGATGC
TCCTCGTGGGTGGGGGTCCATCTTTGGGACCACTGTCGGCAGAGGCATCTTGAACGATAGCCTTTCCTTT
ATCGCAATGATGGCATTTGTAGGTGCCACCTTCCTTTTCTACTGTCCTTTTGATGAAGTGACAGATAGCT
GGGCAATGGAATCCGAGGAGGTTTCCCGATATTACCCTTTGTTGAAAAGTCTCAATAGCCCTTTGGTCTT
CTGAGACTGTATCTTTGATATTCTTGGAGTAGACGAGAGTGTCGTGCTCCACCATGTTCACATCAATCCA
CTTGCTTTGAAGACGTGGTTGGAACGTCTTCTTTTTCCACGATGCTCCTCGTGGGTGGGGGTCCATCTTT
GGGACCACTGTCGGCAGAGGCATCTTGAACGATAGCCTTTCCTTTATCGCAATGATGGCATTTGTAGGTG
CCACCTTCCTTTTCTACTGTCCTTTTGATGAAGTGACAGATAGCTGGGCAATGGAATCCGAGGAGGTTTC
CCGATATTACCCTTTGTTGAAAAGTCTCAATAGCCCTTTGGTCTTCTGAGACTGTATCTTTGATATTCTT
GGAGTAGACGAGAGTGTCGTGCTCCACCATGTTGGCAAGCTGCTCTAGCCAATACGCAAACCGAATTCAG
AAATAAATTCAGCCTAATTCGGCGTTAATTCAGTACATTAAAAACGTCCGCAATGTGTTATTAAGTTGTC
TAAGCGTCAATTTGTTTACACCACAATATATCCTGCCACCAGCCAGCCAACAGCTCCCCGACCGGCAGCT
CGGCACAAAATCACCACTCGATACAGGCAGCCCATCAGTCCGGGACGGCGTCAGCGGGAGAGCCGTTGTA
AGGCGGCAGACTTTGCTCATGTTACCGATGCTATTCGGAAGAACGGCAACTAAGCTGCCGGGTTTGAAAC
ACGGATGATCTCGCGGAGGGTAGCATGTTGATTGTAACGATGACAGAGCGTTGCTGCCTGTGATCAATTC
GGGCACGAACCCAGTGGACATAAGCCTGTTCGGTTCGTAAGCTGTAATGCAAGTAGCGTATGCGCTCACG
CAACTGGTCCAGAACCTTGACCGAACGCAGCGGTGGTAACGGCGCAGTGGCGGTTTTCATGGCTTGTTAT
GACTGTTTTTTTGGGGTACAGTCTATGCCTCGGGCATCCAAGCAGCAAGCGCGTTACGCCGTGGGTCGAT
GTTTGATGTTATGGAGCAGCAACGATGTTACGCAGCAGGGCAGTCGCCCTAAAACAAAGTTAAACATCAT
GGGGGAAGCGGTGATCGCCGAAGTATCGACTCAACTATCAGAGGTAGTTGGCGTCATCGAGCGCCATCTC
GAACCGACGTTGCTGGCCGTACATTTGTACGGCTCCGCAGTGGATGGCGGCCTGAAGCCACACAGTGATA
TTGATTTGCTGGTTACGGTGACCGTAAGGCTTGATGAAACAACGCGGCGAGCTTTGATCAACGACCTTTT
GGAAACTTCGGCTTCCCCTGGAGAGAGCGAGATTCTCCGCGCTGTAGAAGTCACCATTGTTGTGCACGAC
GACATCATTCCGTGGCGTTATCCAGCTAAGCGCGAACTGCAATTTGGAGAATGGCAGCGCAATGACATTC
TTGCAGGTATCTTCGAGCCAGCCACGATCGACATTGATCTGGCTATCTTGCTGACAAAAGCAAGAGAACA
TAGCGTTGCCTTGGTAGGTCCAGCGGCGGAGGAACTCTTTGATCCGGTTCCTGAACAGGATCTATTTGAG
GCGCTAAATGAAACCTTAACGCTATGGAACTCGCCGCCCGACTGGGCTGGCGATGAGCGAAATGTAGTGC
TTACGTTGTCCCGCATTTGGTACAGCGCAGTAACCGGCAAAATCGCGCCGAAGGATGTCGCTGCCGACTG
GGCAATGGAGCGCCTGCCGGCCCAGTATCAGCCCGTCATACTTGAAGCTAGACAGGCTTATCTTGGACAA
GAAGAAGATCGCTTGGCCTCGCGCGCAGATCAGTTGGAAGAATTTGTCCACTACGTGAAAGGCGAGATCA
CCAAGGTAGTCGGCAAATAATGTCTAGCTAGAAATTCGTTCAAGCCGACGCCGCTTCGCGGCGCGGCTTA
ACTCAAGCGTTAGATGCACTAAGCACATAATTGCTCACAGCCAAACTATCAGGTCAAGTCTGCTTTTATT
ATTTTTAAGCGTGCATAATAAGCCCTACACAAATTGGGAGATATATCATGCATGACCAAAATCCCTTAAC
GTGAGTTTTCGTTCCACTGAGCGTCAGACCCCGTAGAAAAGATCAAAGGATCTTCTTGAGATCCTTTTTT
TCTGCGCGTAATCTGCTGCTTGCAAACAAAAAAACCACCGCTACCAGCGGTGGTTTGTTTGCCGGATCAA
GAGCTACCAACTCTTTTTCCGAAGGTAACTGGCTTCAGCAGAGCGCAGATACCAAATACTGTCCTTCTAG
TGTAGCCGTAGTTAGGCCACCACTTCAAGAACTCTGTAGCACCGCCTACATACCTCGCTCTGCTAATCCT
GTTACCAGTGGCTGCTGCCAGTGGCGATAAGTCGTGTCTTACCGGGTTGGACTCAAGACGATAGTTACCG
GATAAGGCGCAGCGGTCGGGCTGAACGGGGGGTTCGTGCACACAGCCCAGCTTGGAGCGAACGACCTACA
CCGAACTGAGATACCTACAGCGTGAGCTATGAGAAAGCGCCACGCTTCCCGAAGGGAGAAAGGCGGACAG
GTATCCGGTAAGCGGCAGGGTCGGAACAGGAGAGCGCACGAGGGAGCTTCCAGGGGGAAACGCCTGGTAT
CTTTATAGTCCTGTCGGGTTTCGCCACCTCTGACTTGAGCGTCGATTTTTGTGATGCTCGTCAGGGGGGC
GGAGCCTATGGAAAAACGCCAGCAACGCGGCCTTTTTACGGTTCCTGGCCTTTTGCTGGCCTTTTGCTCA
CATGTTCTTTCCTGCGTTATCCCCTGATTCTGTGGATAACCGTATTACCGCCTTTGAGTGAGCTGATACC
GCTCGCCGCAGCCGAACGACCGAGCGCAGCGAGTCAGTGAGCGAGGAAGCGGAAGAGCGCCTGATGCGGT
ATTTTCTCCTTACGCATCTGTGCGGTATTTCACACCGCATATGGTGCACTCTCAGTACAATCTGCTCTGA
TGCCGCATAGTTAAGCCAGTATACACTCCGCTATCGCTACGTGACTGGGTCATGGCTGCGCCCCGACACC
CGCCAACACCCGCTGACGCGCCCTGACGGGCTTGTCTGCTCCCGGCATCCGCTTACAGACAAGCTGTGAC
CGTCTCCGGGAGCTGCATGTGTCAGAGGTTTTCACCGTCATCACCGAAACGCGCGAGGCAGGGTGCCTTG
ATGTGGGCGCCGGCGGTCGAGTGGCGACGGCGCGGCTTGTCCGCGCCCTGGTAGATTGCCTGGCCGTAGG
CCAGCCATTTTTGAGCGGCCAGCGGCCGCGATAGGCCGACGCGAAGCGGCGGGGCGTAGGGAGCGCAGCG
ACCGAAGGGTAGGCGCTTTTTGCAGCTCTTCGGCTGTGCGCTGGCCAGACAGTTATGCACAGGCCAGGCG
GGTTTTAAGAGTTTTAATAAGTTTTAAAGAGTTTTAGGCGGAAAAATCGCCTTTTTTCTCTTTTATATCA
GTCACTTACATGTGTGACCGGTTCCCAATGTACGGCTTTGGGTTCCCAATGTACGGGTTCCGGTTCCCAA
TGTACGGCTTTGGGTTCCCAATGTACGTGCTATCCACAGGAAAGAGACCTTTTCGACCTTTTTCCCCTGC
TAGGGCAATTTGCCCTAGCATCTGCTCCGTACATTAGGAACCGGCGGATGCTTCGCCCTCGATCAGGTTG
CGGTAGCGCATGACTAGGATCGGGCCAGCCTGCCCCGCCTCCTCCTTCAAATCGTACTCCGGCAGGTCAT
TTGACCCGATCAGCTTGCGCACGGTGAAACAGAACTTCTTGAACTCTCCGGCGCTGCCACTGCGTTCGTA
GATCGTCTTGAACAACCATCTGGCTTCTGCCTTGCCTGCGGCGCGGCGTGCCAGGCGGTAGAGAAAACGG
CCGATGCCGGGATCGATCAAAAAGTAATCGGGGTGAACCGTCAGCACGTCCGGGTTCTTGCCTTCTGTGA
TCTCGCGGTACATCCAATCAGCTAGCTCGATCTCGATGTACTCCGGCCGCCCGGTTTCGCTCTTTACGAT
CTTGTAGCGGCTAATCAAGGCTTCACCCTCGGATACCGTCACCAGGCGGCCGTTCTTGGCCTTCTTCGTA
CGCTGCATGGCAACGTGCGTGGTGTTTAACCGAATGCAGGTTTCTACCAGGTCGTCTTTCTGCTTTCCGC
CATCGGCTCGCCGGCAGAACTTGAGTACGTCCGCAACGTGTGGACGGAACACGCGGCCGGGCTTGTCTCC
CTTCCCTTCCCGGTATCGGTTCATGGATTCGGTTAGATGGGAAACCGCCATCAGTACCAGGTCGTAATCC
CACACACTGGCCATGCCGGCCGGCCCTGCGGAAACCTCTACGTGCCCGTCTGGAAGCTCGTAGCGGATCA
CCTCGCCAGCTCGTCGGTCACGCTTCGACAGACGGAAAACGGCCACGTCCATGATGCTGCGACTATCGCG
GGTGCCCACGTCATAGAGCATCGGAACGAAAAAATCTGGTTGCTCGTCGCCCTTGGGCGGCTTCCTAATC
GACGGCGCACCGGCTGCCGGCGGTTGCCGGGATTCTTTGCGGATTCGATCAGCGGCCGCTTGCCACGATT
CACCGGGGCGTGCTTCTGCCTCGATGCGTTGCCGCTGGGCGGCCTGCGCGGCCTTCAACTTCTCCACCAG
GTCATCACCCAGCGCCGCGCCGATTTGTACCGGGCCGGATGGTTTGCGACCGCTCACGCCGATTCCTCGG
GCTTGGGGGTTCCAGTGCCATTGCAGGGCCGGCAGACAACCCAGCCGCTTACGCCTGGCCAACCGCCCGT
TCCTCCACACATGGGGCATTCCACGGCGTCGGTGCCTGGTTGTTCTTGATTTTCCATGCCGCCTCCTTTA
GCCGCTAAAATTCATCTACTCATTTATTCATTTGCTCATTTACTCTGGTAGCTGCGCGATGTATTCAGAT
AGCAGCTCGGTAATGGTCTTGCCTTGGCGTACCGCGTACATCTTCAGCTTGGTGTGATCCTCCGCCGGCA
ACTGAAAGTTGACCCGCTTCATGGCTGGCGTGTCTGCCAGGCTGGCCAACGTTGCAGCCTTGCTGCTGCG
TGCGCTCGGACGGCCGGCACTTAGCGTGTTTGTGCTTTTGCTCATTTTCTCTTTACCTCATTAACTCAAA
TGAGTTTTGATTTAATTTCAGCGGCCAGCGCCTGGACCTCGCGGGCAGCGTCGCCCTCGGGTTCTGATTC
AAGAACGGTTGTGCCGGCGGCGGCAGTGCCTGGGTAGCTCACGCGCTGCGTGATACGGGACTCAAGAATG
GGCAGCTCGTACCCGGCCAGCGCCTCGGCAACCTCACCGCCGATGCGCGTGCCTTTGATCGCCCGCGACA
CGACAAAGGCCGCTTGTAGCCTTCCATCCGTGACCTCAATGCGCTGCTTAACCAGCTCCACCAGGTCGGC
GGTGGCCCATATGTCGTAAGGGCTTGGCTGCACCGGAATCAGCACGAAGTCGGCTGCCTTGATCGCGGAC
ACAGCCAAGTCCGCCGCCTGGGGCGCTCCGTCGATCACTACGAAGTCGCGCCGGCCGATGGCCTTCACGT
CGCGGTCAATCGTCGGGCGGTCGATGCCGACAACGGTTAGCGGTTGATCTTCCCGCACGGCCGCCCAATC
GCGGGCACTGCCCTGGGGATCGGAATCGACTAACAGAACATCGGCCCCGGCGAGTTGCAGGGCGCGGGCT
AGATGGGTTGCGATGGTCGTCTTGCCTGACCCGCCTTTCTGGTTAAGTACAGCGATAACCTTCATGCGTT
CCCCTTGCGTATTTGTTTATTTACTCATCGCATCATATACGCAGCGACCGCATGACGCAAGCTGTTTTAC
TCAAATACACATCACCTTTTTAGACGGCGGCGCTCGGTTTCTTCAGCGGCCAAGCTGGCCGGCCAGGCCG
CCAGCTTGGCATCAGACAAACCGGCCAGGATTTCATGCAGCCGCACGGTTGAGACGTGCGCGGGCGGCTC
GAACACGTACCCGGCCGCGATCATCTCCGCCTCGATCTCTTCGGTAATGAAAAACGGTTCGTCCTGGCCG
TCCTGGTGCGGTTTCATGCTTGTTCCTCTTGGCGTTCATTCTCGGCGGCCGCCAGGGCGTCGGCCTCGGT
CAATGCGTCCTCACGGAAGGCACCGCGCCGCCTGGCCTCGGTGGGCGTCACTTCCTCGCTGCGCTCAAGT
GCGCGGTACAGGGTCGAGCGATGCACGCCAAGCAGTGCAGCCGCCTCTTTCACGGTGCGGCCTTCCTGGT
CGATCAGCTCGCGGGCGTGCGCGATCTGTGCCGGGGTGAGGGTAGGGCGGGGGCCAAACTTCACGCCTCG
GGCCTTGGCGGCCTCGCGCCCGCTCCGGGTGCGGTCGATGATTAGGGAACGCTCGAACTCGGCAATGCCG
GCGAACACGGTCAACACCATGCGGCCGGCCGGCGTGGTGGTGTCGGCCCACGGCTCTGCCAGGCTACGCA
GGCCCGCGCCGGCCTCCTGGATGCGCTCGGCAATGTCCAGTAGGTCGCGGGTGCTGCGGGCCAGGCGGTC
TAGCCTGGTCACTGTCACAACGTCGCCAGGGCGTAGGTGGTCAAGCATCCTGGCCAGCTCCGGGCGGTCG
CGCCTGGTGCCGGTGATCTTCTCGGAAAACAGCTTGGTGCAGCCGGCCGCGTGCAGTTCGGCCCGTTGGT
TGGTCAAGTCCTGGTCGTCGGTGCTGACGCGGGCATAGCCCAGCAGGCCAGCGGCGGCGCTCTTGTTCAT
GGCGTAATGTCTCCGGTTCTAGTCGCAAGTATTCTACTTTATGCGACTAAAACACGCGACAAGAAAACGC
CAGGAAAAGGGCAGGGCGGCAGCCTGTCGCGTAACTTAGGACTTGTGCGACATGTCGTTTTCAGAAGACG
GCTGCACTGAACGTCAGAAGCCGACTGCACTATAGCAGCGGAGGGGTTGGATCAAAGTACTTTGATCCCG
AGGGGAACCCTGTGGTTGGCATGCACATACAAATGGACGAACGGATAAACCT
Features (pLannotate 1.2.2; 21 found; start..end, strand, type, name):
     54..78      -  misc_feature   RB T-DNA repeat: right border repeat from nopaline C58 T-DNA
    144..298     -  CDS            lacZα (fragment): LacZα fragment of β-galactosidase; lacZ fragment
    301..356     -  misc_feature   MCS: pUC18/19 multiple cloning site
    362..614     +  terminator     NOS terminator: nopaline synthase terminator and poly(A) signal
    672..688     -  protein_bind   lac operator: The lac repressor binds to the lac operator to inhibit transcription in E. coli. This inhibition can be relieved by adding lactose or isopropyl-β-D-thiogalactopyranoside (IPTG). lac repressor encoded by lacI
    696..726     -  promoter       lac promoter: promoter for the E. coli lac operon
    741..762     -  protein_bind   CAP binding site: CAP binding activates transcription in the presence of cAMP. E. coli catabolite activator protein
    847..1021    -  polyA_signal   CaMV poly(A) signal: cauliflower mosaic virus polyadenylation signal
   1062..2087    -  CDS            HygR: hygromycin B phosphotransferase confers resistance to hygromycin
   2154..2829    -  promoter       CaMV 35S promoter (enhanced): cauliflower mosaic virus 35S promoter with a duplicated enhancer region
   3024..3048    -  misc_feature   LB T-DNA repeat: left border repeat from nopaline C58 T-DNA
   3307..3330    +  promoter       Pc promoter (fragment): intI1 (promoter lies within the coding sequence); class 1 integron promoter
   3506..3562    +  CDS            GmR (fragment): gentamycin acetyltransferase; aacC1; confers resistance to gentamycin
   3573..4360    +  CDS            SmR (fragment): aminoglycoside adenylyltransferase (Murphy, 1985); aadA; confers resistance to spectinomycin and streptomycin
   4606..5194    +  rep_origin     ori: high-copy-number ColE1/pMB1/pBR322/pUC origin of replication
   5380..5520    -  misc_feature   bom: basis of mobility region from pBR322
   5622..5661    -  CDS            rop (fragment): Rop protein, which maintains plasmids at low copy number; rop
   5864..6058    -  rep_origin     pVS1 oriV: origin of replication for the Pseudomonas plasmid pVS1 (Heeb et al., 2000)
   6124..7197    -  CDS            pVS1 RepA: replication protein from the Pseudomonas plasmid pVS1 (Heeb et al., 2000)
   7626..8255    -  CDS            pVS1 StaA: stability protein from the Pseudomonas plasmid pVS1 (Heeb et al., 2000)
   8815..9216    -  CDS            Y4CG_SINFN (fragment): Protein inferred from homology: Swiss-Prot protein existence level 3. From Sinorhizobium fredii (strain NBRC 101917 / NGR234).
