[The description below was written by a language model from this plasmid's Addgene catalogue record and pLannotate feature annotations shown in this document.]
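Description:
pMpGWB100 is an empty binary T-DNA vector for Agrobacterium-mediated plant transformation, built for transgenic work in the liverwort Marchantia polymorpha but also usable in other plants. It derives from pGWB400, with the original NOS-driven nptII plant marker cassette replaced by a hygromycin resistance cassette. The catalogue lists a backbone size of 9,135 bp, whereas the depositor's full sequence is 9,502 nt. In bacteria the plasmid is selected with spectinomycin through the aadA (SmR) gene. It replicates in E. coli from a high-copy ColE1/pUC-type origin, next to a pBR322 bom mobilisation region. The pVS1 oriV, RepA and StaA functions provide replication and stable maintenance in Agrobacterium.

Between the nopaline-type right and left border repeats, the T-DNA carries two modules. Near the right border is a pUC18/19-type multiple cloning site embedded in a lacZα fragment, with the lac promoter, operator and CAP site nearby. A NOS terminator sits beside the MCS, between it and the lac promoter, where it can supply a polyadenylation signal for sequences inserted by restriction cloning. No plant promoter is annotated upstream of the cloning site, so users are expected to supply their own promoter and coding sequence. Toward the left border lies the plant selection cassette, in which an enhanced CaMV 35S promoter with a duplicated enhancer drives hygromycin B phosphotransferase, terminated by the CaMV poly(A) signal.

Although it belongs to a Gateway binary vector series offering four different selection markers, this member is the MCS-based version, and no Gateway recombination sites are annotated. It serves as a general-purpose backbone for delivering custom expression cassettes or genomic fragments into plants under hygromycin selection.
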