Addgene plasmid #68062: pMpGWB100
Purpose: (Empty Backbone) MCS-containing binary vector designed for transgenic research with Marchantia polymorpha as well as other plants
Depositing lab: Takayuki Kohchi. Depositing organization: Kyoto University, Graduate School of Biostudies. Publication: Development of Gateway Binary Vector Series with Four Different Selection Markers for the Liverwort Marchantia polymorpha. Ishizaki K, Nishihama R, Ueda M, Inoue K, Ishida S, Nishimura Y, Shikanai T, Kohchi T. PLoS One. 2015 Sep 25;10(9):e0138876. doi: 10.1371/journal.pone.0138876. eCollection 2015. PONE-D-15-25288 PubMed 26406247.
Backbone
  Vector backbone: pGWB400
  Backbone manufacturer: Tsuyoshi Nakagawa, Shimane University
  Backbone size (bp): 9135
  Modifications to backbone: The proNOS:nptII:terNOS marker cassette was replaced with pro35Sx2:hptII:ter35S.
  Vector type: Plant Expression
  Selectable markers: Hygromycin
Growth in bacteria
  Bacterial resistance: Spectinomycin, 50 μg/mL
  Growth temperature: 37°C
  Growth strain: DH5alpha
  Copy number: High Copy
Gene/Insert
  Cloning method: Restriction Enzyme
Terms and licenses: Academic/Nonprofit Terms; Industry Terms: Not Available to Industry
How to cite: pMpGWB100 was a gift from Takayuki Kohchi (Addgene plasmid # 68062 ; http://n2t.net/addgene:68062 ; RRID:Addgene_68062)
