>Addgene plasmid #68062 | pMpGWB100 | addgene partial sequence | sequence record 127779 | lac-promoter-R 5'-CCGGAAGCATAAAGTGTAAA-3'
TGAATTAACGCCGAATTAATTCGGGGGATCTGGATTTTAGTACTGGATTTTGGTTTTAGGAATTAGAAAT
TTTATTGATAGAAGTATTTTACAAATACAAATACATACTAAGGGTTTCTTATATGCTCAACACATGAGCG
AAACCCTATAGGAACCCTAATTCCCTTATCTGGGAACTACTCACACATTATTATGGAGAAACTCGAGCTT
GTCGATCGACAGATCCCGGTCGGCATCTACTCTATTTCTTTGCCCTCGGACGAGTGCTGGGGCGTCGGTT
TCCACTATCGGCGAGTACTTCTACACAGCCATCGGTCCAGACGGCCGCGCTTCTGCGGGCGATTTGTGTA
CGCCCGACAGTCCCGGCTCCGGATCGGACGATTGCGTCGCATCGACCCTG
