>Addgene plasmid #68062 | pMpGWB100 | addgene partial sequence | sequence record 128984 | CaMV35S-F 5'-ATTTCATTTGGAGAGGACAC-3'
CGTCTGTCGAGAAGTTTCTGATCGAAAAGTTCGACAGCGTCTCCGACCTGATGCAGCTCTCGGAGGGCGA
AGAATCTCGTGCTTTCAGCTTCGATGTAGGAGGGCGTGGATATGTCCTGCGGGTAAATAGCTGCGCCGAT
GGTTTCTACAAAGATCGTTATGTTTATCGGCACTTTGCATCGGCCGCGCTCCCGATTCCGGAAGTGCTTG
ACATTGGGGAGTTTAGCGAGAGCCTGACCTATTGCATCTCCCGCCGTTCACAGGGTGTCACGTTGCAAGA
CCTGCCTGAAACCGAACTGCCCGCTGTTCTACAACCGGTCGCGGAGGCTATGGATGCGATCGCTGCGGCC
GATCTTAGCCAGACGAGCGGGTTCGGCCCATTCGGACCGCAAGGAATCGGTCAATACACTACATGGCGTG
ATTTCATATGCGCGATTGCTGATCCCCATGTGTATCACTGGCAAACTGTGATGGACGACACCGTCAGTGC
GTCCGTCGCGCAGGCTCTCGATGAGCTGATGCTTTGGGCCGAGGACTGCCCCGAAGTCCGGCACCTCGTG
CACGCGGATTTCGGCTCCAACAATGTCCTGACGGACAATGGCCGCATAACAGCGGTCATTGACTGGAGCG
AGGC
