>Addgene plasmid #68062 | pMpGWB100 | addgene partial sequence | sequence record 130303 | M13pUC-Fwd 5'-CCCAGTCACGACGTTGTAAAACG-3'
CAGCTGCATGCCTGCAGGTCGACTCTAGAGGATCCCCGGGTACCGAGCTCGAATTTCCCCGATCGTTCAA
ACATTTGGCAATAAAGTTTCTTAAGATTGAATCCTGTTGCCGGTCTTGCGATGATTATCATATAATTTCT
GTTGAATTACGTTAAGCATGTAATAATTAACATGTAATGCATGACGTTATTTATGAGATGGGTTTTTATG
ATTAGAGTCCCGCAATTATACATTTAATACGCGATAGAAAACAAAATATAGCGCGCAAACTAGGATAAAT
TATCGCGCGCGGTGTCATCTATGTTACTAGATCGGGAATTGG
